Addgene plasmid #105443: tol2-lyzC-miR-429a-dendra2
Purpose: overexpression of microRNA and Dendra2 in Zebrafish
Depositing lab: Qing Deng. Depositing organization: Purdue University. Publication: Phenotypical microRNA screen reveals a noncanonical role of CDK2 in regulating neutrophil migration. Hsu AY, Wang D, Liu S, Lu J, Syahirah R, Bennin DA, Huttenlocher A, Umulis DM, Wan J, Deng Q. Proc Natl Acad Sci U S A. 2019 Aug 26. pii: 1905221116. doi: 10.1073/pnas.1905221116. PubMed 31451657.
Backbone
  Vector backbone: Tol2
  Vector type: Zebrafish
Growth in bacteria
  Bacterial resistance: Ampicillin, 100 μg/mL
  Growth temperature: 37°C
  Growth strain: NEB Stable
  Copy number: High Copy
Gene/Insert
  Gene/Insert name: miR-429a Dendra2
  Species: D. rerio (zebrafish)
  Entrez Gene: mir429 (a.k.a. dre-mir-429, dre-mir-429a, mir-429a)
  Tag / fusion protein: N/A
  Cloning method: Ligation Independent Cloning
  Sequencing primers: 5′ Unknown
Terms and licenses: Academic/Nonprofit Terms; Industry Terms: Not Available to Industry
How to cite: tol2-lyzC-miR-429a-dendra2 was a gift from Qing Deng (Addgene plasmid # 105443 ; http://n2t.net/addgene:105443 ; RRID:Addgene_105443)
