[The description below was written by a language model from this plasmid's Addgene catalogue record and pLannotate feature annotations shown in this document.]
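Description:
tol2-lyzC-miR-429a-dendra2 is a 7,872-nt Tol2 transposon plasmid for zebrafish transgenesis, built to co-express the zebrafish microRNA miR-429a with the photoconvertible green-to-red fluorescent protein Dendra2. In bacteria it is maintained by a high-copy ColE1/pUC-type origin and selected through the β-lactamase (AmpR) gene and its own promoter. Fragments of an f1/M13 origin, a lac promoter/operator region, a T3 promoter and a pBluescript polylinker are remnants of the cloning backbone. The Tol2 arms are not annotated as such. A short match to medaka tyrosinase next to the f1 fragment probably reflects Tol2-flanking sequence, since Tol2 was originally found within that medaka locus, but this is an inference.

The name indicates that expression is driven by the lyzC (lysozyme C) promoter, which is commonly used for neutrophil-restricted expression in zebrafish. The promoter is not annotated, although a large unannotated stretch upstream of the payload could hold it. Downstream lie a fragment matching zebrafish β-actin (actba) and then a mir-8/mir-200 family precursor hairpin, consistent with miR-429a. Across the plasmid's circular junction follow the Dendra2 coding sequence, a short SV40 large T antigen fragment and the SV40 polyadenylation signal. This layout suggests that the microRNA hairpin lies upstream of the reporter on the same transcript, possibly within actin-derived intronic sequence, so that Dendra2 fluorescence would mark cells overexpressing the microRNA. The record does not describe this arrangement explicitly.

The stated purpose is overexpression of a microRNA and Dendra2 in zebrafish. The associated publication describes a phenotypic microRNA screen for regulators of neutrophil migration.
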