Features (pLannotate 1.2.2; 17 found; start..end, strand, type, name):
    360..378     -  misc_feature   MCS (fragment): pBluescript multiple cloning site
    393..1082    +  CDS            Dendra2: Dendra2 is a photoconvertible green fluorescent protein published in 2006, derived from Dendronephthya sp.. It has high acid sensitivity.
   1090..1173    +  CDS            large T antigen (fragment): large T antigen from SV40 (simian virus 40)
   1196..1317    +  polyA_signal   SV40 poly(A) signal: SV40 polyadenylation signal
   1324..1409    -  rep_origin     M13 ori (fragment): M13 bacteriophage origin of replication; arrow indicates direction of (+) strand synthesis
   1695..1713    -  promoter       T3 promoter: promoter for bacteriophage T3 RNA polymerase
   1758..1774    -  protein_bind   lac operator: The lac repressor binds to the lac operator to inhibit transcription in E. coli. This inhibition can be relieved by adding lactose or isopropyl-β-D-thiogalactopyranoside (IPTG). lac repressor encoded by lacI
   1782..1812    -  promoter       lac promoter: promoter for the E. coli lac operon
   1827..1848    -  protein_bind   CAP binding site: CAP binding activates transcription in the presence of cAMP. E. coli catabolite activator protein
   1861..1953    -  CDS            lacI (fragment): lac repressor; lacI; The lac repressor binds to the lac operator to inhibit transcription in E. coli. This inhibition can be relieved by adding lactose or isopropyl-β-D-thiogalactopyranoside (IPTG).
   2136..2724    -  rep_origin     ori: high-copy-number ColE1/pMB1/pBR322/pUC origin of replication
   2895..3755    -  CDS            AmpR: β-lactamase; bla; confers resistance to ampicillin, carbenicillin, and related antibiotics
   3756..3860    -  promoter       AmpR promoter: bla
   3886..4216    -  rep_origin     f1 ori (fragment) (sequence partly withheld): f1 bacteriophage origin of replication; arrow indicates direction of (+) strand synthesis
   4214..4441    +  CDS            tyr (fragment) (sequence partly withheld): TYRO_ORYLA - Also known as tyro. Experimental evidence at transcript level: Swiss-Prot protein existence level 2. This is a copper-containing oxidase that functions in the formation of pigments such as melanins and other polyphenolic compounds. From Oryzias latipes (Japanese rice fish) (Japanese killifish).
   7024..7146    +  CDS            actba (fragment): ACTB1_DANRE - Also known as bact, bactin1, bactzf. Experimental evidence at protein level: Swiss-Prot protein existence level 1. Actin is a highly conserved protein that polymerizes to produce filaments that form cross-linked networks in the cytoplasm of cells. Actin exists in both monomeric (G-actin) and polymeric (F-actin) forms, both forms playing key functions, such as cell motility and contraction. In addition to their role in the cytoplasmic cytoskeleton, G- and F-actin also localize in the nucleus, and regulate gene transcription and motility and repair of damaged DNA. From Danio rerio
   7708..7784    +  ncRNA          mir-8: Accession: RF00241 - mir-8/mir-141/mir-200 microRNA precursor family
>Addgene plasmid #105443 | tol2-lyzC-miR-429a-dendra2 | addgene full sequence | sequence record 204475 | Addgene NGS Result
AGCCAACTGCTGTTACTCTCGCCCAGAAATCTGCGCCAACATGGACACACCCAGTGGAGCAAGCCATCTG
ATTTTCATGGTCAGATTGTAAAGAAGCAATTACTCTTGGACAGTTTAAGCAGAAAAGCCACCAAGTCAAG
TCACTGGTCATATGATGAACTCGAAGATCTAATAAAAGTTAATTTAAGCGTTCATTACAATAAATTCAAG
TGAATCTGTTTTAAGCTAGCCTTTAACGTTTTTAAATTCCTTCAAACAAATTAGTTCCTCTTTGCAGTTC
CTCATTTCTCGGTGAGCTGGTGCTTTAATCCCTTTACTTTTTCTTCCTCTAGGGAGTGATGGTTGGCATG
GGACGAATTAATTCCTGCAGCCCGGGGGTACCGGTCGCCACCATGAACACCCCGGGAATTAACCTGATCA
AGGAGGACATGCGCGTGAAGGTGCACATGGAGGGCAACGTGAACGGCCACGCCTTCGTGATCGAGGGCGA
GGGCAAGGGCAAGCCCTACGAGGGCACCCAGACCGCCAACCTGACCGTGAAGGAGGGCGCCCCCCTGCCC
TTCAGCTACGACATCCTGACCACCGCCGTGCACTACGGCAACCGGGTGTTCACCAAGTACCCCGAGGACA
TCCCCGACTACTTCAAGCAGAGCTTCCCCGAGGGCTACAGCTGGGAGCGCACCATGACCTTCGAGGACAA
GGGCATCTGCACCATCCGCAGCGACATCAGCCTGGAGGGCGACTGCTTCTTCCAGAACGTGCGCTTCAAG
GGCACCAACTTCCCCCCCAACGGCCCCGTGATGCAGAAGAAAACCCTGAAGTGGGAGCCCAGCACCGAGA
AGCTGCACGTGCGCGACGGCCTGCTGGTGGGCAACATCAACATGGCCCTGCTGCTGGAGGGCGGCGGCCA
CTACCTGTGCGACTTCAAGACCACCTACAAGGCCAAGAAGGTGGTGCAGCTGCCCGACGCCCACTTCGTG
GACCACCGCATCGAGATCCTGGGCAACGACAGCGACTACAACAAGGTGAAGCTGTACGAGCACGCCGTGG
CCCGCTACAGCCCCCTGCCCAGCCAGGTGTGGTAATCTAGATCATAATCAGCCATACCACATTTGTAGAG
GTTTTACTTGCTTTAAAAAACCTCCCACACCTCCCCCTGAACCTGAAACATAAAATGAATGCAATTGTTG
TTGTTAACTTGTTTATTGCAGCTTATAATGGTTACAAATAAAGCAATAGCATCACAAATTTCACAAATAA
AGCATTTTTTTCACTGCATTCTAGTTGTGGTTTGTCCAAACTCATCAATGTATCTTAAGGCGTAAATTGT
AAGCGTTAATATTTTGTTAAAATTCGCGTTAAATTTTTGTTAAATCAGCTCATTTTTTAACCAATAGGCC
GAAATCGGCGGATCCTGCGGCCGCAAGGGAAAATAGAATGAAGTGATCTCCAAAAAATAAGTACTTTTTG
ACTGTAAATAAAATTGTAAGGAGTAAAAAGTACTTTTTTTTCTAAAAAAATGTAATTAAGTAAAAGTAAA
AGTATTGATTTTTAATTGTACTCAAGTAAAGTAAAAATCCCCAAAAATAATACTTAAGTACAGTAATCAA
GTAAAATTACTCAAGTACTTTACACCTCTGGTTCTTGACCCCCTACCTTCAGCAAGCCCAGCAGATCCAC
TAGATCTTTTGTTCCCTTTAGTGAGGGTTAATTGCGCGCTTGGCGTAATCATGGTCATAGCTGTTTCCTG
TGTGAAATTGTTATCCGCTCACAATTCCACACAACATACGAGCCGGAAGCATAAAGTGTAAAGCCTGGGG
TGCCTAATGAGTGAGCTAACTCACATTAATTGCGTTGCGCTCACTGCCCGCTTTCCAGTCGGGAAACCTG
TCGTGCCAGCTGCATTAATGAATCGGCCAACGCGCGGGGAGAGGCGGTTTGCGTATTGGGCGCTCTTCCG
CTTCCTCGCTCACTGACTCGCTGCGCTCGGTCGTTCGGCTGCGGCGAGCGGTATCAGCTCACTCAAAGGC
GGTAATACGGTTATCCACAGAATCAGGGGATAACGCAGGAAAGAACATGTGAGCAAAAGGCCAGCAAAAG
GCCAGGAACCGTAAAAAGGCCGCGTTGCTGGCGTTTTTCCATAGGCTCCGCCCCCCTGACGAGCATCACA
AAAATCGACGCTCAAGTCAGAGGTGGCGAAACCCGACAGGACTATAAAGATACCAGGCGTTTCCCCCTGG
AAGCTCCCTCGTGCGCTCTCCTGTTCCGACCCTGCCGCTTACCGGATACCTGTCCGCCTTTCTCCCTTCG
GGAAGCGTGGCGCTTTCTCATAGCTCACGCTGTAGGTATCTCAGTTCGGTGTAGGTCGTTCGCTCCAAGC
TGGGCTGTGTGCACGAACCCCCCGTTCAGCCCGACCGCTGCGCCTTATCCGGTAACTATCGTCTTGAGTC
CAACCCGGTAAGACACGACTTATCGCCACTGGCAGCAGCCACTGGTAACAGGATTAGCAGAGCGAGGTAT
GTAGGCGGTGCTACAGAGTTCTTGAAGTGGTGGCCTAACTACGGCTACACTAGAAGAACAGTATTTGGTA
TCTGCGCTCTGCTGAAGCCAGTTACCTTCGGAAAAAGAGTTGGTAGCTCTTGATCCGGCAAACAAACCAC
CGCTGGTAGCGGTGGTTTTTTTGTTTGCAAGCAGCAGATTACGCGCAGAAAAAAAGGATCTCAAGAAGAT
CCTTTGATCTTTTCTACGGGGTCTGACGCTCAGTGGAACGAAAACTCACGTTAAGGGATTTTGGTCATGA
GATTATCAAAAAGGATCTTCACCTAGATCCTTTTAAATTAAAAATGAAGTTTTAAATCAATCTAAAGTAT
ATATGAGTAAACTTGGTCTGACAGTTACCAATGCTTAATCAGTGAGGCACCTATCTCAGCGATCTGTCTA
TTTCGTTCATCCATAGTTGCCTGACTCCCCGTCGTGTAGATAACTACGATACGGGAGGGCTTACCATCTG
GCCCCAGTGCTGCAATGATACCGCGAGACCCACGCTCACCGGCTCCAGATTTATCAGCAATAAACCAGCC
AGCCGGAAGGGCCGAGCGCAGAAGTGGTCCTGCAACTTTATCCGCCTCCATCCAGTCTATTAATTGTTGC
CGGGAAGCTAGAGTAAGTAGTTCGCCAGTTAATAGTTTGCGCAACGTTGTTGCCATTGCTACAGGCATCG
TGGTGTCACGCTCGTCGTTTGGTATGGCTTCATTCAGCTCCGGTTCCCAACGATCAAGGCGAGTTACATG
ATCCCCCATGTTGTGCAAAAAAGCGGTTAGCTCCTTCGGTCCTCCGATCGTTGTCAGAAGTAAGTTGGCC
GCAGTGTTATCACTCATGGTTATGGCAGCACTGCATAATTCTCTTACTGTCATGCCATCCGTAAGATGCT
TTTCTGTGACTGGTGAGTACTCAACCAAGTCATTCTGAGAATAGTGTATGCGGCGACCGAGTTGCTCTTG
CCCGGCGTCAATACGGGATAATACCGCGCCACATAGCAGAACTTTAAAAGTGCTCATCATTGGAAAACGT
TCTTCGGGGCGAAAACTCTCAAGGATCTTACCGCTGTTGAGATCCAGTTCGATGTAACCCACTCGTGCAC
CCAACTGATCTTCAGCATCTTTTACTTTCACCAGCGTTTCTGGGTGAGCAAAAACAGGAAGGCAAAATGC
CGCAAAAAAGGGAATAAGGGCGACACGGAAATGTTGAATACTCATACTCTTCCTTTTTCAATATTATTGA
AGCATTTATCAGGGTTATTGTCTCATGAGCGGATACATATTTGAATGTATTTAGAAAAATAAACAAATAG
GGGTTCCGCGCACATTTCCCCGAAAAGTGCCACCTAAATTGTAAGCGTTAATATTTTGTTAAAATTCGCG
TTAAATTTTTGTTAAATCAGCTCATTTTTTAACCAATAGGCCGAAATCGGCAAAATCCCTTATAAATCAA
AAGAATAGACCGAGATAGGGT
[37 nt withheld, positions 4012-4048]
AAAGAACGTGGACTCCAACGTCAAAGG
[49 nt withheld, positions 4076-4124]
T
[91 nt withheld, positions 4126-4216]
CACAATGACGGCTACTACATGGTGCCATTCCTTCCTCTTTATAGGAATGGAGACTACCTCCTGTCCAACA
ATGCTCTTGGATACGAGTACGCCTACCTGTTGGACCCAGGTCATTGCACAACACCAGAAATGCCCTCTGA
TCTGCAAAAGACGTGAATATCTGTTCAGACACCCATATCCACTCTGTTCCACACAGGTCAGAGGTTTGTC
CAGGAGTTCTTGACAGAGGTGTAAAAAGTACTCAAAAATTTTACTCAAGTGAAAGTACAAGTACTTAGGG
AAAATTTTACTCAATTAAAAGTAAAAGTATCTGGCTAGAATCTTACTTGAGTAAAAGTAAAAAAGTACTC
CATTAAAATTGTACTTGAGTATTAAGGAAGTAAAAGGCTAGCAAGATCTGCTCGAGATACATTTGATTAG
AAGAGTTTGACTTGGGTTGATTATAGCAAATAGTGGAACACAAACAGATTTTGAAATATTCTTGCAAATT
TATTTATTAAATCCATTCAAATATTGTCATTTTTTGTACTGTGTAATTTATATTGATTTGCTCATACAAT
ATTTACATTTCGCTTAAACAATACACTATTATTTATATTTAAAAATAGCTATATATAAATCAAATGTATA
GCTCTTTTTTACACAATTAATCAAAGCTAAAATATTTGTCACACAAATACAGTAAGCCACTTCACAATGA
TATCTTCAAAATCTGTGCTTGACTGAATCATTTCATTTATTGTTTTGTAATTCACATTATACCTTACGTT
CTCCAGGCACAGTTTGAATTGTTGATAAATGAAGATAATACATCTGATTTAATTAGTCTCCTTTGTTTAT
AATAACTTTAATCTAATTTGATAGTAATAATTCCAGCAATACATCCATTACAATAAAAATCGCTTTTTTA
TTTTGCACATTAGTTTGCCGGTATTTGTTTAAAGTTTCACCATACTTTTAAATCATGTGCTATTTGAAAA
GGGCTGTTATGACTGGAATTAAATGTTTTTTTTTATATCAGTGTTTTAGATTGAAGTACAATATTTATAG
GTAAAATTCACCAGCATATGCTTAAAGATAGCCATGCTCCAGGTCCTTGTGTCCTTCTAAGGTCTGTTTG
TGGTTTAAGCTGTTTGTTGACACACGCTTGTCATCTCCATTTTTCTGTGAAGTTATTGTCAGTTTATTGC
ACACTGGGTTGCATTAAGCTGCAGTTTTTTCACAACAGTTTTCCACATTGTAACAGTCAGTCTCCAAATT
ATTCCATCAGTCCTCAAATTTAGTCATTTGAGGCCATGAAAACACTTAAAACTACATGAAGGTAGTTTGG
CATTAGGTTTTAGACTTGTTCTTGTTTGGCATATTGCAACCTGTGTAAAAATGATTTGATTTTTATTTTT
TTTTTTTTTTTTTNCAGAAAGAAACGGTCCAAAAAGAGTTATGTGAACATTTATCCATGTGTTTAATGTT
TTTTAAATTAAAAAAAAACATTTTTATTAAACCACTTGTGACTAAACCTTTTTTAGTTATTCTATTTTGT
GACGAGTCTGAATGGCCAAAGTACTCTTGAATCCAAAATCTTTATAGTAAAATGTTTAATCTTACTTGCA
GTGTTGGGTATAATTTGTAACAAAGTTGAATTCCATATCTGCTGAGTGAAAAAGTAAAGTAAGAGATTGC
TGTAAATATTTAGGTTATTTATTTATTAATACAATATAGAAAGTAACAAAACACAATGTAAAAAATCAAT
AAAGAAAGTAAATATTAAAAGTAATGATAAACTAATGATGTAAACAATATTAGCAACAAAGTTTGTACAA
TTCAGGGAGGGTAAAGAATTTCACCTAATAGTCAAACTCTGTATTAAATAATATAAAATCTTTGTTCTTA
GTCTGAAGAGGAGACTGTGAGAGAAAGCTTACTGGTTGTTAAATTAGAAAATTTGTAACTTGCAGATTAA
AATGATTTAAATAATTTTATAAAGGCCATGTTTGAAACAAATGTAAAAACATAATAAATGTTAAGAATTT
CAGATATTGAGATTTTACAATTTAAAAAAAGCAATAAAGTAATAGCAGAGACCTACACTCTTAAAGTAAA
TTACCCAACTCTGCTTACTAGTAACTTTTGGAATAGTTACTAGTATCCATTGAACAAATACTAGAATCTA
ATTAAATTGTGTGAGTGTCCAATGAAAAGATTCTTGTATTTAAAACAGTACCAGTATCTATATATGTACA
AAATTTAGTGCTAGCAAAATGCAAATAAATACTACTGCATATAATGGATTGCATTGTAAATCGACTCGCC
ATAATACATTTATTTCCTATTTTTACTTTTAACAAAAAATAAGTTCACTGAGTATTTCATGTCATTAAAT
CGCATTAAACCTCTTGCATGCTTTATGTACACTAGTGCAGTTCGCTAAATGACCACCGGTGTCACTAATA
ACACGATCGTTTCTGAATTCTGCATTAAACGCCATTTATACGTTGCTCTTATTAGTAAACAATTTCTCCA
TCATGAGCTCGACCAGTATTGCATATTTCATCCTCTTAAATCCAGAGTTGTTTCTTTTAATCACTTTCTC
TTCATGATAAAAGCAGTTTTTGGTTTTCAGAAGTTTACAACAAACCCAGTCAGTTATTGCCTCAGCAAAC
ACTGGAGCAACTGCACACTTGTGAAAAGCTTCTTGCGAAACACAAACCTTTCTCTGGACTTATAAATAAA
GGCATTCAGCAGCTCCACCATACACCTCCACTGGTCTTGATAAAGCAGATATCAGCAGTGATACAGGTAC
CGCCACCATGGATGAGGAAATCGCTGCCCTGGTCGTTGACAACGGCTCCGGTATGTGCAAAGCCGGTTTT
GCTGGAGATGATGCCCCTCGTGCTGTTTTCCCCTCCATTGTTGGACGACCCAGACATCAGGTACATTTAA
TAAACCATCCTAATAACATGTTAATCATATTGAACCACATTAAACTCTCATTTGTGCATTTTACATCTTT
TAAAACCGATTTATATTCGTTTTTAGATAATGAAGTTTATTAAAGTGTTAATTCACAGCTTTATTGCTTG
TTTTGAGAATCTGCTTGCATAAGTGATTTTTAAACTTGATCTGATTTTCGTTTGTTTCGAAGTTCTTCAG
CTTTGAAAGTCAGATCTTCAATTCACAGCCATGCCATAGTTTTAGGATACAGTATAAGTAGACGAATTGG
GATGCATCGTAGATTTTATGCTGTGTTTGTTATGGTTTTTCAGTGGTAGAGATTTTCAGAGTATTATTAG
GGTTATAGTCAGTGTCAGGTTTATTTATCGTCAGCGTGATGGGCAAAAAACAGCTGGCAGTACGGGCTAC
CTCGGCAAATGTTTGTTCTGAACGACATTGTTTCATGACCAAACCTTTTTTTTCTTAACATGTTTTCTGT
TCTTTTTTTATTTGCTGAGTTAACATAATTTTCTCTTTATCAGGTGTCACAGAGTCAGGCTTGTTGATGG
ACGTCTTACCAGACATGGTTAGATGTAATAACTTGTGTCTAATACTGTCTGGTAATGCCGTCCATCACAT
GCTAATGCCGTCATGGTCCTTTTGAAGGTGGTGATAGAAAATCTCTCATTTTCCTATCTGTATATGCAAA
TGACATGGCAGCCTTT
